>Addgene plasmid #217732 | HA-MBP-TEVpCS-ADGRG1 CTFdeltaTA-FLAG | addgene full sequence | sequence record 430140 | Addgene NGS Result
GAACATTTCTCTATCGAAGGATCTGCGATCGCTCCGGTGCCCGTCAGTGGGCAGAGCGCACATCGCCCAC
AGTCCCCGAGAAGTTGGGGGGAGGGGTCGGCAATTGAACGGGTGCCTAGAGAAGGTGGCGCGGGGTAAAC
TGGGAAAGTGATGTCGTGTACTGGCTCCGCCTTTTTCCCGAGGGTGGGGGAGAACCGTATATAAGTGCAG
TAGTCGCCGTGAACGTTCTTTTTCGCAACGGGTTTGCCGCCAGAACACAGCTGAAGCTTCGAGGGGCTCG
CATCTCTCCTTCACGCGCCCGCCGCCCTACCTGAGGCCGCCATCCACGCCGGTTGAGTCGCGTTCTGCCG
CCTCCCGCCTGTGGTGCCTCCTGAACTGCGTCCGCCGTCTAGGTAAGTTTAAAGCTCAGGTCGAGACCGG
GCCTTTGTCCGGCGCTCCCTTGGAGCCTACCTAGACTCAGCCGGCTCTCCACGCTTTGCCTGACCCTGCT
TGCTCAACTCTACGTCTTTGTTTCGTTTTCTGTTCTGCGCCGTTACAGATCCAAGCTGTGACCGGCGCCT
ACCTGAGATCACCGGCGAAGGAGGGCCACCATGTACAGGATGCAACTCCTGTCTTGCATTGCACTAAGTC
TTGCACTTGTCACGAATTCGTACCCATACGATGTTCCAGATTACGCTGGATCCAAAATTGAAGAAGGCAA
ACTGGTGATTTGGATTAACGGCGATAAAGGCTATAACGGCCTGGCGGAAGTGGGCAAAAAATTTGAAAAA
GATACCGGCATTAAAGTGACCGTGGAACATCCGGATAAACTGGAAGAAAAATTTCCGCAGGTGGCGGCGA
CCGGCGATGGCCCGGATATTATTTTTTGGGCGCATGATCGCTTTGGCGGCTATGCGCAGAGCGGCCTGCT
GGCGGAAATTACCCCGGATAAAGCGTTTCAGGATAAACTGTATCCGTTTACCTGGGATGCGGTGCGCTAT
AACGGCAAACTGATTGCGTATCCGATTGCGGTGGAAGCGCTGAGCCTGATTTATAACAAAGATCTGCTGC
CGAACCCGCCGAAAACCTGGGAAGAAATTCCGGCGCTGGATAAAGAACTGAAAGCGAAAGGCAAAAGCGC
GCTGATGTTTAACCTGCAGGAACCGTATTTTACCTGGCCGCTGATTGCGGCGGATGGCGGCTATGCGTTT
AAATATGAAAACGGCAAATATGATATTAAAGATGTGGGCGTGGATAACGCGGGCGCGAAAGCGGGCCTGA
CCTTTCTGGTGGATCTGATTAAAAACAAACATATGAACGCGGATACCGATTATAGCATTGCGGAAGCGGC
GTTTAACAAAGGCGAAACCGCGATGACCATTAACGGCCCGTGGGCGTGGAGCAACATTGATACCAGCAAA
GTGAACTATGGCGTGACCGTGCTGCCGACCTTTAAAGGCCAGCCGAGCAAACCGTTTGTGGGCGTGCTGA
GCGCGGGCATTAACGCGGCGAGCCCGAACAAAGAACTGGCGAAAGAATTTCTGGAAAACTATCTGCTGAC
CGATGAAGGCCTGGAAGCGGTGAACAAAGATAAACCGCTGGGCGCGGTGGCGCTGAAAAGCTATGAAGAA
GAACTGGCGAAAGATCCGCGCATTGCGGCGACCATGGAAAACGCGCAGAAAGGCGAAATTATGCCGAACA
TTCCGCAGATGAGCGCGTTTTGGTATGCGGTGCGCACCGCGGTGATTAACGCGGCGAGCGGCCGCCAGAC
CGTGGATGAAGCGCTGAAAGATGCGCAGACCAACGAGAACCTTTACTTCCAAGTCTCCTCGGTGGAGGTG
GACGCCGTGCACAAGCACTACCTGAGCCTCCTCTCCTACGTGGGCTGTGTCGTCTCTGCCCTGGCCTGCC
TTGTCACCATTGCCGCCTACCTCTGCTCCAGGGTGCCCCTGCCGTGCAGGAGGAAACCTCGGGACTACAC
CATCAAGGTGCACATGAACCTGCTGCTGGCCGTCTTCCTGCTGGACACGAGCTTCCTGCTCAGCGAGCCG
GTGGCCCTGACAGGCTCTGAGGCTGGCTGCCGAGCCAGTGCCATCTTCCTGCACTTCTCCCTGCTCACCT
GCCTTTCCTGGATGGGCCTCGAGGGGTACAACCTCTACCGACTCGTGGTGGAGGTCTTTGGCACCTATGT
CCCTGGCTACCTACTCAAGCTGAGCGCCATGGGCTGGGGCTTCCCCATCTTTCTGGTGACGCTGGTGGCC
CTGGTGGATGTGGACAACTATGGCCCCATCATCTTGGCTGTGCATAGGACTCCAGAGGGCGTCATCTACC
CTTCCATGTGCTGGATCCGGGACTCCCTGGTCAGCTACATCACCAACCTGGGCCTCTTCAGCCTGGTGTT
TCTGTTCAACATGGCCATGCTAGCCACCATGGTGGTGCAGATCCTGCGGCTGCGCCCCCACACCCAAAAG
TGGTCACATGTGCTGACACTGCTGGGCCTCAGCCTGGTCCTTGGCCTGCCCTGGGCCTTGATCTTCTTCT
CCTTTGCTTCTGGCACCTTCCAGCTTGTCGTCCTCTACCTTTTCAGCATCATCACCTCCTTCCAAGGCTT
CCTCATCTTCATCTGGTACTGGTCCATGCGGCTGCAGGCCCGGGGTGGCCCCTCCCCTCTGAAGAGCAAC
TCAGACAGCGCCAGGCTCCCCATCAGCTCGGGCAGCACCTCGTCCAGCCGCATCGGTTCTGACTACAAAG
ACGATGACGACAAGTGAAGATCTGACAAAACTCACACATGCCCACCGTGCCCAGCACCTGAACTCCTGGG
GGGACCGTCAGTCTTCCTCTTCCCCCCAAAACCCAAGGACACCCTCATGATCTCCCGGACCCCTGAGGTC
ACATGCGTGGTGGTGGACGTGAGCCACGAAGACCCTGAGGTCAAGTTCAACTGGTACGTGGACGGCGTGG
AGGTGCATAATGCCAAGACAAAGCCGCGGGAGGAGCAGTACAACAGCACGTACCGTGTGGTCAGCGTCCT
CACCGTCCTGCACCAGGACTGGCTGAATGGCAAGGAGTACAAGTGCAAGGTCTCCAACAAAGCCCTCCCA
GCCCCCATCGAGAAAACCATCTCCAAAGCCAAAGGGCAGCCCCGAGAACCACAGGTGTACACCCTGCCCC
CATCCCGGGAGGAGATGACCAAGAACCAGGTCAGCCTGACCTGCCTGGTCAAAGGCTTCTATCCCAGCGA
CATCGCCGTGGAGTGGGAGAGCAATGGGCAGCCGGAGAACAACTACAAGACCACGCCTCCCGTGCTGGAC
TCCGACGGCTCCTTCTTCCTCTACAGCAAGCTCACCGTGGACAAGAGCAGGTGGCAGCAGGGGAACGTCT
TCTCATGCTCCGTGATGCACGAGGCTCTGCACAACCACTACACGCAGAAGAGCCTCTCCCTGTCTCCGGG
TAAATGAGTGCTAGCTGGCCAGACATGATAAGATACATTGATGAGTTTGGACAAACCACAACTAGAATGC
AGTGAAAAAAATGCTTTATTTGTGAAATTTGTGATGCTATTGCTTTATTTGTAACCATTATAAGCTGCAA
TAAACAAGTTAACAACAACAATTGCATTCATTTTATGTTTCAGGTTCAGGGGGAGGTGTGGGAGGTTTTT
TAAAGCAAGTAAAACCTCTACAAATGTGGTATGGAATTAATTCTAAAATACAGCATAGCAAAACTTTAAC
CTCCAAATCAAGCCTCTACTTGAATCCTTTTCTGAGGGATGAATAAGGCATAGGCATCAGGGGCTGTTGC
CAATGTGCATTAGCTGTTTGCAGCCTCACCTTCTTTCATGGAGTTTAAGATATAGTGTATTTTCCCAAGG
TTTGAACTAGCTCTTCATTTCTTTATGTTTTAAATGCACTGACCTCCCACATTCCCTTTTTAGTAAAATA
TTCAGAAATAATTTAAATACATCATTGCAATGAAAATAAATGTTTTTTATTAGGCAGAATCCAGATGCTC
AAGGCCCTTCATAATATCCCCCAGTTTAGTAGTTGGACTTAGGGAACAAAGGAACCTTTAATAGAAATTG
GACAGCAAGAAAGCGAGCTTCTAGCTTATCCTCAGTCCTGCTCCTCTGCCACAAAGTGCACGCAGTTGCC
GGCCGGGTCGCGCAGGGCGAACTCCCGCCCCCACGGCTGCTCGCCGATCTCGGTCATGGCCGGCCCGGAG
GCGTCCCGGAAGTTCGTGGACACGACCTCCGACCACTCGGCGTACAGCTCGTCCAGGCCGCGCACCCACA
CCCAGGCCAGGGTGTTGTCCGGCACCACCTGGTCCTGGACCGCGCTGATGAACAGGGTCACGTCGTCCCG
GACCACACCGGCGAAGTCGTCCTCCACGAAGTCCCGGGAGAACCCGAGCCGGTCGGTCCAGAACTCGACC
GCTCCGGCGACGTCGCGCGCGGTGAGCACCGGAACGGCACTGGTCAACTTGGCCATGATGGCTCCTCCTG
TCAGGAGAGGAAAGAGAAGAAGGTTAGTACAATTGCTATAGTGAGTTGTATTATACTATGCAGATATACT
ATGCCAATGATTAATTGTCAAACTAGGGCTGCAGGGTTCATAGTGCCACTTTTCCTGCACTGCCCCATCT
CCTGCCCACCCTTTCCCAGGCATAGACAGTCAGTGACTTACCAAACTCACAGGAGGGAGAAGGCAGAAGC
TTGAGACAGACCCGCGGGACCGCCGAACTGCGAGGGGACGTGGCTAGGGCGGCTTCTTTTATGGTGCGCC
GGCCCTCGGAGGCAGGGCGCTCGGGGAGGCCTAGCGGCCAATCTGCGGTGGCAGGAGGCGGGGCCGAAGG
CCGTGCCTGACCAATCCGGAGCACATAGGAGTCTCAGCCCCCCGCCCCAAAGCAAGGGGAAGTCACGCGC
CTGTAGCGCCAGCGTGTTGTGAAATGGGGGCTTGGGGGGGTTGGGGCCCTGACTAGTCAAAACAAACTCC
CATTGACGTCAATGGGGTGGAGACTTGGAAATCCCCGTGAGTCAAACCGCTATCCACGCCCATTGATGTA
CTGCCAAAACCGCATCATCATGGTAATAGCGATGACTAATACGTAGATGTACTGCCAAGTAGGAAAGTCC
CATAAGGTCATGTACTGGGCATAATGCCAGGCGGGCCATTTACCGTCATTGACGTCAATAGGGGGCGTAC
TTGGCATATGATACACTTGATGTACTGCCAAGTGGGCAGTTTACCGTAAATACTCCACCCATTGACGTCA
ATGGAAAGTCCCTATTGGCGTTACTATGGGAACATACGTCATTATTGACGTCAATGGGCGGGGGTCGTTG
GGCGGTCAGCCAGGCGGGCCATTTACCGTAAGTTATGTAACGCCTGCAGGTTAATTAAGAACATGTGAGC
AAAAGGCCAGCAAAAGGCCAGGAACCGTAAAAAGGCCGCGTTGCTGGCGTTTTTCCATAGGCTCCGCCCC
CCTGACGAGCATCACAAAAATCGACGCTCAAGTCAGAGGTGGCGAAACCCGACAGGACTATAAAGATACC
AGGCGTTTCCCCCTGGAAGCTCCCTCGTGCGCTCTCCTGTTCCGACCCTGCCGCTTACCGGATACCTGTC
CGCCTTTCTCCCTTCGGGAAGCGTGGCGCTTTCTCATAGCTCACGCTGTAGGTATCTCAGTTCGGTGTAG
GTCGTTCGCTCCAAGCTGGGCTGTGTGCACGAACCCCCCGTTCAGCCCGACCGCTGCGCCTTATCCGGTA
ACTATCGTCTTGAGTCCAACCCGGTAAGACACGACTTATCGCCACTGGCAGCAGCCACTGGTAACAGGAT
TAGCAGAGCGAGGTATGTAGGCGGTGCTACAGAGTTCTTGAAGTGGTGGCCTAACTACGGCTACACTAGA
AGAACAGTATTTGGTATCTGCGCTCTGCTGAAGCCAGTTACCTTCGGAAAAAGAGTTGGTAGCTCTTGAT
CCGGCAAACAAACCACCGCTGGTAGCGGTGGTTTTTTTGTTTGCAAGCAGCAGATTACGCGCAGAAAAAA
AGGATCTCAAGAAGATCCTTTGATCTTTTCTACGGGGTCTGACGCTCAGTGGAACGAAAACTCACGTTAA
GGGATTTTGGTCATGGCTAGTTAATTAACATTTAAATCAGCGGCCGCAATAAAATATCTTTATTTTCATT
ACATCTGTGTGTTGGTTTTTTGTGTGAATCGTAACTAACATACGCTCTCCATCAAAACAAAACGAAACAA
AACAAACTAGCAAAATAGGCTGTCCCCAGTGCAAGTGCAGGTGCCA
Features (pLannotate 1.2.2; 17 found; start..end, strand, type, name):
     49..260     +  promoter       EF-1α core promoter: core promoter for human elongation factor EF-1α
    273..541     +  LTR            5' LTR (truncated): truncated 5' long terminal repeat (LTR) from human T-cell leukemia virus (HTLV) type 1
    591..650     +  sig_peptide    IL-2 signal sequence: human interleukin-2 signal sequence
    651..677     +  CDS            3xHA (fragment): three tandem HA epitope tags
    681..1781    +  CDS            malE (fragment): MALE_ECO57 - Experimental evidence at protein level: Swiss-Prot protein existence level 1. Part of the ABC transporter complex MalEFGK involved in maltose/maltodextrin import. Binds maltose and higher maltodextrins. From Escherichia coli O157:H7.
   1731..2714    +  CDS            ADGRG1 (fragment): AGRG1_HUMAN - Also known as GPR56, TM7LN4, TM7XN1. Experimental evidence at protein level: Swiss-Prot protein existence level 1. [ADGRG1 N-terminal fragment]: Plays a critical role in cancer progression by activating VEGFA production and angiogenesis through a signaling pathway mediated by PRKCA (PubMed:21724588). From Homo sapiens (Human).
   2622..3434    +  CDS            IGHG2 (fragment): IGHG2_HUMAN - Experimental evidence at protein level: Swiss-Prot protein existence level 1. Constant region of immunoglobulin heavy chains. Immunoglobulins, also known as antibodies, are membrane-bound or secreted glycoproteins produced by B lymphocytes. In the recognition phase of humoral immunity, the membrane-bound immunoglobulins serve as receptors which, upon binding of a specific antigen, trigger the clonal expansion and differentiation of B lymphocytes into immunoglobulins- secreting plasma cells. Secreted immunoglobulins mediate the effector phase of humoral immunity, which results in
   3459..3580    -  polyA_signal   SV40 poly(A) signal: SV40 polyadenylation signal
   3603..3674    -  CDS            large T antigen (fragment): large T antigen from SV40 (simian virus 40)
   3684..4078    -  polyA_signal   β-globin poly(A): human β-globin polyadenylation signal
   4095..4466    -  CDS            ble: BLE_STRHI - Experimental evidence at protein level: Swiss-Prot protein existence level 1. Binding protein with a strong affinity to the bleomycin family of antibiotics. From Streptoalloteichus hindustanus.
   4528..4571    -  promoter       EM7 promoter (fragment): synthetic bacterial promoter&nbsp
   4958..5057    -  promoter       CMV promoter (fragment): human cytomegalovirus (CMV) immediate early promoter
   5059..5362    -  enhancer       CMV enhancer: human cytomegalovirus immediate early enhancer
   5442..6030    -  rep_origin     ori: high-copy-number ColE1/pMB1/pBR322/pUC origin of replication
   6138..6186    +  polyA_signal   poly(A) signal: synthetic polyadenylation signal
   6197..12      +  misc_feature   pause site (across the origin): RNA polymerase II transcriptional pause signal from the human α2 globin gene
