[The description below was written by a language model from this plasmid's Addgene catalogue record and pLannotate feature annotations shown in this document.]
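Description:
HA-MBP-TEVpCS-ADGRG1 CTFdeltaTA-FLAG is a 6,276-nt mammalian expression plasmid built on the pFuse-hIgG1-Fc2 backbone. It expresses the transmembrane region of the human adhesion G protein-coupled receptor ADGRG1 (GPR56). It replicates in E. coli from a high-copy ColE1/pUC-type origin. Selection relies on the Streptoalloteichus hindustanus ble gene, which confers Zeocin/bleomycin resistance. In the annotation, ble lies downstream of CMV enhancer/promoter elements and a bacterial EM7 promoter and is followed by a β-globin polyadenylation signal. This arrangement would allow the same marker to work in both bacteria and mammalian cells.

The expression cassette is driven by a composite promoter made of the EF-1α core promoter and a truncated HTLV-1 5' LTR segment. The open reading frame starts with the interleukin-2 signal sequence, which directs the protein into the secretory pathway. An HA epitope follows (annotated as a fragment of 3xHA, consistent with a single tag), then E. coli maltose-binding protein. The construct name indicates a TEV protease cleavage site between MBP and the receptor, although the feature table does not annotate it separately.

The receptor portion lacks residues 1–388. According to the name, this leaves a C-terminal fragment without the tethered agonist ("deltaTA"), and it carries a C-terminal FLAG tag. An immunoglobulin Fc-like sequence from the backbone, annotated as IGHG2, is still detected downstream of the insert. The record does not say whether it is translated; the C-terminal FLAG tag suggests the reading frame ends before it. An SV40 poly(A) signal follows this region.

The design suits studies of adhesion GPCR signaling, where a tethered-agonist-deleted receptor can be compared with other forms. The HA and FLAG tags allow expression of the protein to be monitored.
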