Addgene plasmid #217732: HA-MBP-TEVpCS-ADGRG1 CTFdeltaTA-FLAG
Purpose: Mammalian expression of Adhesion G Protein-Coupled Receptor transmembrane domains
Depositing lab: Stephen Blacklow. Depositing organization: Harvard Medical School. Publication: Heterogeneity of tethered agonist signaling in adhesion G protein-coupled receptors. Dates AN, Jones DTD, Smith JS, Skiba MA, Rich MF, Burruss MM, Kruse AC, Blacklow SC. Cell Chem Biol. 2024 Aug 15;31(8):1542-1553.e4. doi: 10.1016/j.chembiol.2024.03.004. Epub 2024 Apr 11. PubMed 38608683.
Backbone
  Vector backbone: pFuse-hIgG1-Fc2
  Backbone manufacturer: Invitrogen
  Vector type: Mammalian Expression
Growth in bacteria
  Bacterial resistance: Bleocin (Zeocin), 50 μg/mL
  Growth temperature: 37°C
  Growth strain: DH5alpha
  Copy number: High Copy
Gene/Insert
  Gene/Insert name: ADGRG1 (alt name: GPR56)
  Species: H. sapiens (human)
  Mutation: Deletion of residues 1-388
  Entrez Gene: ADGRG1 (a.k.a. BFPP, BPPR, GPR56, TM7LN4, TM7XN1)
  Tag / fusion protein: HA (N terminal on insert); FLAG (C terminal on insert)
  Cloning method: Gibson Cloning
Terms and licenses: Academic/Nonprofit Terms; Industry Terms: Not Available to Industry
Depositor comments: Please visit https://www.biorxiv.org/content/10.1101/2022.07.14.500097v2 for bioRxiv preprint.
How to cite: HA-MBP-TEVpCS-ADGRG1 CTFdeltaTA-FLAG was a gift from Stephen Blacklow (Addgene plasmid # 217732 ; http://n2t.net/addgene:217732 ; RRID:Addgene_217732)
